Addgene plasmid #240707: pRECMYC-Ban1
Purpose: pLAM12 vector backbone containing Ban1 recombitron with MspRecT and a donor in the ncRNA to target MSMEG_5894 gene of Mycobacterium smegmatis mc2 155
Depositing lab: Seth Shipman. Depositing organization: J. David Gladstone Institutes. Publication: Genome editing of phylogenetically distinct bacteria using cross-species retron-mediated recombineering. Gonzalez-Delgado A, Bonillo-Lopez L, Johnson MS, Knodlseder N, Ko CC, Lekbach Y, Oh JH, Selvakumar H, Wold MC, Yu Z, Aragon V, Gralnick JA, Guell M, Hatfull GF, Keitz BK, Koskella B, Mutalik VK, van Pijkeren JP, Shipman SL. Nat Biotechnol. 2026 Apr 23. doi: 10.1038/s41587-026-03076-6. PubMed 42026131.
Backbone
  Vector backbone: pJV62
  Backbone manufacturer: Graham Hatfull (Addgene #26910)
  Vector type: Bacterial Expression
Growth in bacteria
  Bacterial resistance: Kanamycin, 50 μg/mL
  Growth temperature: 37°C
  Growth strain: DH5alpha
  Copy number: High Copy
Gene/Insert
  Gene/Insert name: Ban1 RT, Eco1 ncRNA, MspRecT
  Species: Synthetic
  Insert size (bp): 2394
  Mutation: WT
  Cloning method: Gibson Cloning
Terms and licenses: Academic/Nonprofit Terms; Industry Terms: Not Available to Industry
Depositor comments: Please visit https://doi.org/10.1101/2025.06.16.660010 for bioRxiv preprint.
How to cite: pRECMYC-Ban1 was a gift from Seth Shipman (Addgene plasmid # 240707 ; http://n2t.net/addgene:240707 ; RRID:Addgene_240707)
