[The description below was written by a language model from this plasmid's Addgene catalogue record and pLannotate feature annotations shown in this document.]
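Description:
pRECMYC-Ban1 is a bacterial expression plasmid of about 9.1 kb built for retron-mediated recombineering ("recombitron" editing) in Mycobacterium smegmatis mc2 155. The record gives the backbone as pJV62 and describes it as a pLAM12-type vector. It is propagated in E. coli at high copy from a ColE1/pUC-type origin, and a Tn903-derived aph(3')-Ia kanamycin resistance gene provides selection. A short fragment of the Tn903 transposase lies next to this marker. The automated annotation does not identify a mycobacterial replication origin, and large parts of the sequence carry no annotation, so the table does not show how the plasmid is maintained in mycobacteria.

The payload is a synthetic 2.4 kb insert, assembled by Gibson cloning, that carries three parts: the Ban1 retron reverse transcriptase, a retron non-coding RNA listed as Eco1 ncRNA, and the single-stranded annealing protein MspRecT. The ncRNA has been modified to carry an editing donor targeting the MSMEG_5894 gene. In a recombitron, the reverse transcriptase copies part of the ncRNA into multicopy single-stranded DNA inside the cell. The RecT protein then anneals this donor to the homologous chromosomal locus during replication, which installs the edit without any externally supplied oligonucleotide.

None of these insert components was recognised by the annotation, and the promoter is not stated in the record. An M. smegmatis amiS coding sequence is detected upstream, which indicates that sequence from the amidase gene region is present. An rrnB T1 terminator lies upstream of the kanamycin marker. The very short "α-factor secretion signal" hit is most likely a spurious match. The plasmid comes from a study applying cross-species retron recombineering to phylogenetically distinct bacteria.
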