Features (pLannotate 1.2.2; 6 found; start..end, strand, type, name):
    423..1061    +  CDS            AMIS_MYCSM: Protein inferred from homology: Swiss-Prot protein existence level 3. Possible transporter that might be responsible for the adsorption of amidase substrates or release of their hydrolysis products. From Mycolicibacterium smegmatis (Mycobacterium smegmatis).
   1738..1754    +  CDS            α-factor secretion signal (fragment): N-terminal secretion signal from S. cerevisiae alpha-factor; MFα1; Cleavage by the Kex2 protease occurs after the dibasic KR sequence.
   3541..3587    +  terminator     rrnB T1 terminator: transcription terminator T1 from the E. coli rrnB gene
   3748..4563    +  CDS            KanR: aminoglycoside phosphotransferase; aph(3')-Ia; confers resistance to kanamycin in bacteria or G418 (Geneticin®) in eukaryotes
   4704..4847    +  CDS            TRA2_ECOLX (fragment): Protein predicted: Swiss-Prot protein existence level 4. Required for transposition of transposon Tn903. From Escherichia coli.
   4894..5482    +  rep_origin     ori: high-copy-number ColE1/pMB1/pBR322/pUC origin of replication
>Addgene plasmid #240707 | pRECMYC-Ban1 | addgene full sequence | sequence record 482428 | Addgene NGS Result
CGTCGACCAGTTGCGCGAACTCGTCGACACCACCTCGAATTTGACTTCGTAACCACCCGCGCCCGGCGCG
GGCGTTCACCCTTGACTTTTATTTTCATCTGGATATATTTCGGGTGAATGGAAAGGGGTGACCATGCCGA
CCTACACATTCCGTTGTTCCCACTGCGGTCCCTTCGATCTCACCTGCGCGATCTCCGAGCGCGATGCGGC
GGCGACCTGTCCGGAGTGCCGGACGCCGGCGCGCCGGGTCTTCGGTTCGGTAGGGCTGACGACATTCACC
GCGGGACATCACCGCGCATTCGACGCGGCGTCCGCGAGCGCCGAAAGTCCCACGGTGGTGAAGTCGATTC
CCGCAGGCGCGGACCGCCCGCGGGCCCCGCGCCGCAATCCCGGTCTACCGAGTCTGCCGAGGTACTAGCG
ACATGGGTGGCGTCGGGCTCTTCTACGTGGGTGCGGTGCTCATCATCGACGGGCTGATGCTGCTGGGCCG
CATCAGCCCACGAGGCGCAACACCGCTGAACTTCTTCGTCGGCGGACTGCAGGTGGTGACGCCTACGGTG
CTGATCCTGCAGTCCGGCGGAGACGCGGCCGTGATCTTCGCGGCCTCCGGGCTCTACCTGTTCGGCTTCA
CCTACCTGTGGGTGGCCATCAACAACGTGACCGACTGGGACGGAGAAGGTCTCGGATGGTTCTCGCTGTT
CGTCGCGATCGCCGCACTCGGCTACTCGTGGCACGCGTTCACCGCCGAGGCCGACCCGGCGTTCGGGGTG
ATCTGGCTGCTGTGGGCAGTGCTGTGGTTCATGCTGTTCCTGCTGCTCGGCCTGGGGCACGACGCACTGG
GGCCCGCCGTCGGGTTCGTCGCGGTGGCCGAAGGCGTGATCACCGCCGCCGTGCCGGCCTTCCTGATCGT
GTCGGGCAACTGGGAAACCGGCCCGCTCCCCGCCGCGGTCATCGCCGTGATCGGTTTTGCCGCAGTTGTT
CTCGCATACCCCATCGGGCGCCGTCTCGCAGCGCCGTCAGTCACCAACCCTCCACCGGCCGCGCTCGCGG
CCACCACCCGATAAGAGAAAGGGAGTCCACATATGATCAAACAAGTGCTGCATAACATCATCTCGTCCGA
TTTGAGCGAAGAAGAGAAAAAATTTTTCATGCAATATGCCAAAGATATCCACTCGAACCATTGTCCAGTC
ATTTTTGATATTAATCAGATCCTGCGCCTCTTCGAGTTGCCCGACGACGACCTGGAAAAATTCGTCATTG
ATAACACCAACCACTATTATGTGTCGAAACGGAATGGGGAACCCCGTGAAGTGTGGAAACCAAACTATAA
GTTGAAAACGATTCAAAAATGGATTCTGAAAAATATCTTGAATAAAATCGAGGTCTCGGCGTGTGCGCAT
GGGTTCGTGAAGTCCAAGAGCATTTTGACGAACGCGGAAGTGCATCAGCACCAAGAACCATTCTGGGTGT
TCTCCACCGACATCAAAGACTTCTTCCCCTCGATTAAATATAAAGAGATCAAAAAAATCTTTATTGGTAT
TGGCTACAGCGATGCGGTGTCGGAGGCCTTCTCCTTGTTGACGACGGTGAACAATGAACTGGTCCAGGGC
TTTCCCACGAGCCCGATGCTGAGCAATATCTTCTTCCGCGAGATCGACGAGGAGTTTCAACAACTCGCCA
GCCGGTATAATATTCGTTATTCGCGCTATGCCGATGACATCACGTTCTCGGGCGTCCAGAAGAAGGGGTA
TCTCAAGTTGGTCAAAAAGATTAAGGAGATTGTGTCGTGCGTGCTGAGCAAATACGATTTCATTATCAAT
AACAAAAAGACCCGGCTGTTGAAGGACCGTCATACCAAAATTGTGACCGGCCTGGTGATTACGCCGCAGG
GGGTCCGTATCCCGCAAAAGTACATCCGCCGGCTGAATAAAGAAATCTATTATTGCAAAAAATTCGGCGT
GAATGAACATCTCAAGTATCATGGCCTCATCACCATCGCGAACTACAAGGGGTACCTCATTGGCCTGGCC
CGGTTCATCTACATGGTGGACCAAAGCAAAGGTATCGAGCTGATCAAGAAAATTCAGGAGTTGGACTGGG
ATTAATACCGTTCATATGAGGCTAGAGCAGGTGATATGTTTAGTGGTGACTAGACTTTTAGCAAGTGCTA
ATCGAAGTAAGTATGTATTTAATTCTTATTTCAAAACCATAATGATGATTCTGCCCAAAATTGCAGAACC
ATCCTCACCTTTAAATTAAGAATGCGCCGTCGTGCGTCACGCCCGGCGGGGCCCGTGTGAGCCGCTGGAC
ACCATCACCCCGGCGCCAGAGGTTAATTTAAAGGTGAAGTAGTCACTAAACATGCCACCTGCATGATCCG
CGGCCGCACGGCGGGAGAAAGGAGAAAGCCAATCATGGCTGAAAATGCTGTCACCAAGCAGGATTCGCCC
AAGGCACCCGAGACGATCTCGCAAGTGCTGCAGGTGCTCGTGCCGCAGCTGGCGCGTGCAGTGCCCAAGG
GTATGGACCCCGACCGCATCGCGCGGATCGTGCAAACCGAGATCCGCAAGTCGCGCAACGCGAAAGCTGC
TGGCATCGCTAAGCAGTCCCTCGACGACTGCACGCAAGAGTCATTTGCCGGTGCGCTGCTGACCTCGGCC
GCGCTCGGTCTCGAGCCCGGTGTCAACGGCGAGTGCTACCTCGTGCCCTACCGCGACACCCGGCGCGGCG
TGGTCGAGTGCCAGCTGATCATCGGCTACCAGGGCATCGTCAAACTGTTCTGGCAGCACCCGCGCGCCTC
CCGGATCGACGCGCAGTGGGTCGGCGCGAACGACGAATTCCATTACACCATGGGCCTCAATCCGACGCTG
AAACACGTGAAGGCCAAGGGTGATCGGGGTAATCCGGTCTACTTCTACGCGATCGTCGAGGTGACCGGCG
CTGAGCCGCTGTGGGACGTGTTCACCGCCGACGAGATCAGGGAATTGCGTCGCGGCAAGGTCGGATCCTC
GGGCGACATCAAGGACCCGCAGCGCTGGATGGAGCGGAAGACCGCGCTCAAACAGGTGCTGAAGCTGGCA
CCGAAGACGACGCGGCTCGACGCGGCGATCCGCGCCGACGATCGCCCGGGCACCGACCTGTCACAGTCGC
AGGCGCTCGCGCTGCCGTCGACCGTCAAGCCGACGGCCGACTACATCGACGGCGAGATCGCCGAGCCGCA
CGAGGTCGATACGCCACCGAAGTCGTCGCGCGCACAACGCGCGCAGCGCGCCACCGCGCCGGCGCCCGAC
GTGCAGATGGCCAATCCCGATCAGCTGAAGCGCCTCGGCGAGATCCAGAAGGCCGAAAAGTACAACGACG
CCGATTGGTTCAAGTTCCTCGCCGATTCGGCCGGCGTCAAAGCCACGCGCGCCGCCGACCTCACGTTCGA
CGAGGCGAAGGCTGTCATCGACATGTTCGACGGGCCCAACGCATGAGCGCCCCGGCGAATTCCGACGCGG
TGGTTGATCTGCAACTAGCGTACGATCGACTGCCAGGCATCAAATAAAACGAAAGGCTCAGTCGAAAGAC
TGGGCCTTTCGTTTTATGCCATCATGGCCGCGGTGATCAGCTAGCCACCTGACGTCGGGGGGGGGGGAAA
GCCACGTTGTGTCTCAAAATCTCTGATGTTACATTGCACAAGATAAAAATATATCATCATGAACAATAAA
ACTGTCTGCTTACATAAACAGTAATACAAGGGGTGTTATGAGCCATATTCAACGGGAAACGTCTTGCTCG
AGGCCGCGATTAAATTCCAACATGGATGCTGATTTATATGGGTATAAATGGGCTCGCGATAATGTCGGGC
AATCAGGTGCGACAATCTATCGCTTGTATGGGAAGCCCCATGCGCCAGAGTTGTTTCTGAAACATGGCAA
AGGTAGCGTTGCCAATGATGTTACAGATGAGATGGTCAGACTAAACTGGCTGACGGAATTTATGCCTCTT
CCGACCATCAAGCATTTTATCCGTACTCCTGATGATGCATGGTTACTCACCACTGCGATCCCCGGGAAAA
CAGCATTCCAGGTATTAGAAGAATATCCTGATTCAGGTGAAAATATTGTTGATGCGCTGGCAGTGTTCCT
GCGCCGGTTGCATTCGATTCCTGTTTGTAATTGTCCTTTTAACAGCGATCGCGTATTTCGTCTCGCTCAG
GCGCAATCACGAATGAATAACGGTTTGGTTGATGCGAGTGATTTTGATGACGAGCGTAATGGCTGGCCTG
TTGAACAAGTCTGGAAAGAAATGCATAATCTTTTGCCATTCTCACCGGATTCAGTCGTCACTCATGGTGA
TTTCTCACTTGATAACCTTATTTTTGACGAGGGGAAATTAATAGGTTGTATTGATGTTGGACGAGTCGGA
ATCGCAGACCGATACCAGGATCTTGCCATCCTATGGAACTGCCTCGGTGAGTTTTCTCCTTCATTACAGA
AACGGCTTTTTCAAAAATATGGTATTGATAATCCTGATATGAATAAATTGCAGTTTCATTTGATGCTCGA
TGAGTTTTTCTAATCAGAATTGGTTAATTGGTTGTAACACTGGCAGAGCATTACGCTGACTTGACGGGAC
GGCGGCTTTGTTGAATAAATCGAACTTTTGCTGAGTTGAAGGATCAGATCACGCATCTTCCCGACAACGC
AGACCGTTCCGTGGCAAAGCAAAAGTTCAAAATCACCAACTGGTCCACCTACAACAAAGCTCTCACCAAC
CGTGGCTCCCTCACTTTCTGGCTGGATGATGGGGCGATTCAGGCCTGGTATGAGTCAGCAACACCTTCTT
CACGAGGCAGACCTCACTAGTTCCATGAGCGTCAGACCCCGTAGAAAAGATCAAAGGATCTTCTTGAGAT
CCTTTTTTTCTGCGCGTAATCTGCTGCTTGCAAACAAAAAAACCACCGCTACCAGCGGTGGTTTGTTTGC
CGGATCAAGAGCTACCAACTCTTTTTCCGAAGGTAACTGGCTTCAGCAGAGCGCAGATACCAAATACTGT
CCTTCTAGTGTAGCCGTAGTTAGGCCACCACTTCAAGAACTCTGTAGCACCGCCTACATACCTCGCTCTG
CTAATCCTGTTACCAGTGGCTGCTGCCAGTGGCGATAAGTCGTGTCTTACCGGGTTGGACTCAAGACGAT
AGTTACCGGATAAGGCGCAGCGGTCGGGCTGAACGGGGGGTTCGTGCACACAGCCCAGCTTGGAGCGAAC
GACCTACACCGAACTGAGATACCTACAGCGTGAGCTATGAGAAAGCGCCACGCTTCCCGAGGGGAGAAAG
GCGGACAGGTATCCGGTAAGCGGCAGGGTCGGAACAGGAGAGCGCACGAGGGAGCTTCCAGGGGGAAACG
CCTGGTATCTTTATAGTCCTGTCGGGTTTCGCCACCTCTGACTTGAGCGTCGATTTTTGTGATGCTCGTC
AGGGGGGCGGAGCCTATGGAAAAACGCCAGCAACGCGGCCTTTTTACGGTTCCTGGCCTTTTGCTGGCCT
TTTGCTCACATGTTCTTTCCTGCGTTATCCCCTGATTCTGTGGATAACCGTATTACCGCCTTTGAGTGAG
CTGATACCGCTCGCCGCAGCCGAACGACCGAGCGCAACGCGTGAGCCCACCAGCTCCGTAAGTTCGGGCG
CTGTGTGGCTCGTACCCGCGCATTCAGGCGGCAGGGGGTCTAACGGGTCTAAGGCGGCGTGTACGGCCGC
CACAGCGGCTCTCAGCGGCCCGGAAACGTCCTCGAAACGACGCATGTGTTCCTCCTGGTTGGTACAGGTG
GTTGGGGGTGCTCGGCTGTCGCTGGTGTTCCACCACCAGGGCTCGACGGGAGAGCGGGGGAGTGTGCAGT
TGTGGGGTGGCCCCTCAGCGAAATATCTGACTTGGAGCTCGTGTCGGACCATACACCGGTGATTAATCGT
GGTCTACTACCAAGCGTGAGCCACGTCGCCGACGAATTTGAGCAGCTCTGGCTGCCGTACTGGCCGCTGG
CAAGCGACGATCTGCTCGAGGGGATCTACCGCCAAAGCCGCGCGTCGGCCCTAGGCCGCCGGTACATCGA
GGCGAACCCAACAGCGCTGGCAAACCTGCTGGTCGTGGACGTAGACCATCCAGACGCAGCGCTCCGAGCG
CTCAGCGCCCGGGGGTCCCATCCGCTGCCCAACGCGATCGTGGGCAATCGCGCCAACGGCCACGCACACG
CAGTGTGGGCACTCAACGCCCCTGTTCCACGCACCGAATACGCGCGGCGTAAGCCGCTCGCATACATGGC
GGCGTGCGCCGAAGGCCTTCGGCGCGCCGTCGATGGCGACCGCAGTTACTCAGGCCTCATGACCAAAAAC
CCCGGCCACATCGCCTGGGAAACGGAATGGCTCCACTCAGATCTCTACACACTCAGCCACATCGAGGCCG
AGCTCGGCGCGAACATGCCACCGCCGCGCTGGCGTCAGCAGACCACGTACAAAGCGGCTCCGACGCCGCT
AGGGCGGAATTGCGCACTGTTCGATTCCGTCAGGTTGTGGGCCTATCGTCCCGCCCTCATGCGGATCTAC
CTGCCGACCCGGAACGTGGACGGACTCGGCCGCGCGATCTATGCCGAGTGCCACGCGCGAAACGCCGAAT
TTCCGTGCAACGACGTGTGTCCCGGACCGCTACCGGACAGCGAGGTCCGCGCCATCGCCAACAGCATTTG
GCGTTGGATCACAACCAAGTCGCGCATTTGGGCGGACGGGATCGTGGTCTACGAGGCCACACTCAGTGCG
CGCCAGTCGGCCATCTCGCGGAAGGGCGCAGCAGCGCGCACGGCGGCGAGCACAGTTGCGCGGCGCGCAA
AGTCCGCGTCAGCCATGGAGGCATTGCTATGAGCGACGGCTACAGCGACGGCTACAACCGGCAGCCGACT
GTCCGCAAAAAGCGGCGCGTGACCGCCGCCGAAGGCGCTCGAATCACCGGACTATCCGAACGCCACGTCG
TCCGGCTCGTGGCGCAGGAACGCAGCGAGTGGCTCGCCGAGCAGGCTGCACGCCGCGAACGCATCCGCGC
CTATCACGACGACGAGGGCCACTCTTGGCCGCAAACGGCCAAACATTTCGGGCTGCATCTGGACACCGTT
AAGCGACTCGGCTATCGGGCGAGGAAAGAGCGTGCGGCAGAACAGGAAGCGGCTCAAAAGGCCCACAACG
AAGCCGACAATCCACCGCTGTTCTAACGCAATTGGGGAGCGGGTGTCGCGGGGGTTCCGTGGGGGGTTCC
GTTGCAACGGGTCGGACAGGTAAAAGTCCTGGTAGACGCTAGTTTTCTGGTTTGGGCCATGCCTGTCTCG
TTGCGTGTTTCGTTGCGCCCGTTTTGAATACCAGCCAGACGAGACGGGGTTCTACGAATCTTGGTCGATA
CCAAGCCATTTCCGCTGAATATCGGGGAGCTCACCGCCAGAATCGGTGGTTGTGGTGATGTACGTGGCGA
ACTCCGTTGTAGTGCCTGTGGTGGCATCCGTGGCGCGGCCGCGGTACCAGATCTTTAAATCTAGATAAAG
AAGTGACGCGGTCTCAAGCGTCGAGCGTCGCCAGCGTGTCGAGGATGTCGAAGTCGTAGCCGTCGGCGCT
GGCGATGTAGACCTGCTGGTCGAATTGACTGTCGCGCATACACATCGGGCCCCGGGGCCCGTCGAACCCG
ACATCGTGCGCGGATGCCATCAGGTCCGGTATCTCGGGGGAGTGGGCCCGCTGGAAGATGGCCTCGAGCG
CAAGCAGACCCTCGTAACAGGATTCGGCCATCGCGTTGAGCGGTGGCGCGTCGGCGCCGTAGCGGGCGAC
GTAGCTGCCCATCAGGTCCATGGCACCCGCGGTGGCCAGTGAACTGAAGTACGCCGCGGCGACATAGAGG
TTTTCGGTGGAGCCGGCGCCGCTGGCCAGCAGCATGTTCTCCTCCATCAGCGGGCTGAACCGCGCCATGC
GGTCGTGCCCGCCGGCGCGCGCGAACTCGCGGTTGAACAACACGGCGTCCTGGCCGACGAGCAGCATCAA
CACGGCCTGCGCCCCCGACGCGATGGCCTTGCGGACAGGTGCGCGGAAATCGTCGGTGCCGTACGGGACG
TAGATCTCCCGTCTGAGCTCGAGGTCCAGATCTCGGCAGTACGCGCGGGCGGCCGCGGCGGAACGGCGCG
GCCAGATGTAGTCATCGCCGACCAGGCACCAGGACCGGATGCCGAAGTGGTCGCGCAGCCAGGCGAGCGC
GGGCGCGATCTGGATCTGCGGTGTCTCGCCTGTGCAGAACACGCCCGGTGTGCGTTCACCGCCCTCGTAC
AACGAGGTGTAGACGTACGGGATGCGGTCGCGGACCACCGGGGAGATGCGGTTGCGCACGGCCGAGATGT
GCCAGCCGGTCACGGCGTCGAGACCGTGACCTCGCAACCGGTCGGCGACGGTCCGGGCGACGTCGTCGCC
GGGCGCTCCGCCGTCGAGCACCTCGATGGTGACCTTGCGGCCCTGCAGGCCGCCTCGGTCGTTGACCTCC
TTGGCCGCGAGCTCGGCCACGGCCTCGCACGAAGGCGCGAAGATTCCCGCTGGCCCTTGAAGCGGAATCA
CCAGCCCGACGCGGAACTCAACCTCGCCGTCCTGCACTCCAGATCACCGTCGATCCCGTGTAGTCTGCGC
TTCAAAGCTTTCTAGCAGAAATAATTCATTCTGAACAGACCCCGCCGTCGACACGAGGAGACACCCACCA
TGGCCGCCGGACAGCAGCGCCGCCCCAACCTCCTGCTGCCGTTGGTGCGTCTGACCCACCTCGCGGAGTC
GGCGATCGAACGCGTGCTCGCGGACTCGTCGCTCAAGATCGAGGACTGGCGCGTGCTCGACGAGTTGGCC
GGACGGCGCACCGTGCCCATGAGCGATCTCGCGCAGGCCACGCTGATCACGGGTCCGACTCTCACCAGAA
CCGTCGATCGCCTTGTGTCGCAAGGGATCATCTACCGGACTGCCGATCTGCATGACCGCCGGCGGGTGCT
CGTGGCGTTGACCCCGCGGGGGCGGACGCTGCGCAACCGCCTGGTGGACGCGGTAGCCGAGGCCGAGTGT
GCGGCTTTTGAATCGTGCGGGCTGGA
